Addgene plasmid #12819: DCT.VV.Orf131
Purpose: This plasmid was designed for screening purposes and may contain discrepancies relative to the current canonical GenBank version of the gene.
Depositing lab: Jack Bennink & Jon Yewdell. Depositing organization: National Institute of Allergy and Infectious Diseases (NIAID). Publication: Identification of poxvirus CD8+ T cell determinants to enable rational design and characterization of smallpox vaccines. Tscharke DC, Karupiah G, Zhou J, Palmore T, Irvine KR, Haeryfar SM, Williams S, Sidney J, Sette A, Bennink JR, Yewdell JW. J Exp Med. 2005 January 3; 201(1): 95–104. 10.1084/jem.20041912 PubMed 15623576.
Backbone
  Vector backbone: pcDNA 3.1D V5-His-TOPO
  Backbone manufacturer: Invitrogen
  Backbone size w/o insert (bp): 5514
  Vector type: Mammalian Expression
  Selectable markers: Neomycin (select with G418)
Growth in bacteria
  Bacterial resistance: Ampicillin, 100 μg/mL
  Growth temperature: 37°C
  Growth strain: DH5alpha
  Copy number: High Copy
Gene/Insert
  Gene/Insert name: VV.Orf131 (alt names: VV_WR_021; host range determinant)
  Species: Vaccinia Virus
  Insert size (bp): 453
  GenBank ID: 9790929
  Cloning method: Restriction Enzyme; 5′ cloning site BamHI (not destroyed); 3′ cloning site BamHI (not destroyed)
  Sequencing primers: 5′ Universal T7
Terms and licenses: Academic/Nonprofit Terms; Industry Terms: Not Available to Industry
Depositor comments: Please see the Vaccinia kit page ( https://www.addgene.org/vvorf/ ) for more information. The kit page contains the supplemental VVOrfData spreadsheet, which includes important information about this plasmid. The plasmid and insert names provided here relate only to this library. The name of the ORF (if present) in VACV strain Copenhagen and the name of the ORF (if annotated) in VACV strain WR sequence can be found in VVOrfData spreadsheet. Please note that the amino acid sequence given for each ORF in the spreadsheet may contain some errors. Additionally, changes from the expected sequence may be present in these plasmids. Please see Addgene's quality control sequence and sequencing notes in the VVOrfData spreadsheet before ordering this plasmid.
How to cite: DCT.VV.Orf131 was a gift from Jack Bennink & Jon Yewdell (Addgene plasmid # 12819 ; http://n2t.net/addgene:12819 ; RRID:Addgene_12819)
