[The description below was written by a language model from this plasmid's Addgene catalogue record.]
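Description:
DCT.VV.Orf131 is a mammalian expression plasmid built on the commercial pcDNA 3.1D V5-His-TOPO backbone (about 5.5 kb without insert) and carries a 453 bp open reading frame from vaccinia virus. The insert is designated VV.Orf131 within its library, with the alternative name VV_WR_021, and is annotated as a host range determinant. The record lists it as flanked by BamHI sites at both ends, both retained. The plasmid is maintained at high copy in E. coli under ampicillin selection, and the backbone provides a neomycin resistance marker so that transfected mammalian cells can be selected with G418.

No feature table is supplied, so regulatory elements are not itemised. As a general property of this backbone family, expression is driven by the CMV immediate-early promoter, with a T7 promoter upstream of the cloning site (consistent with the T7 sequencing primer listed) and optional C-terminal V5 and polyhistidine tags downstream. Whether the ORF is in frame with those tags is not stated.

The plasmid belongs to a library of individually cloned vaccinia virus ORFs assembled to identify poxvirus CD8+ T cell determinants, in support of smallpox vaccine design and characterisation. It was made for screening rather than as a sequence-verified reference clone. The depositors caution that it may differ from the current canonical gene sequence, and that the plasmid and insert names apply only within this library. The corresponding ORF names in the Copenhagen and WR strains, together with sequencing notes, are given in the supplementary spreadsheet that accompanies the collection.
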