>Addgene plasmid #12819 | DCT.VV.Orf131 | addgene partial sequence | sequence record 19208 | T7 5'-TAATACGACTCACTATAGGG-3'
GTACCGAGCTCGGATCCAGTACCCTTTACCGAATTCCAGCTGACCACCATGGGTATACAGCACGAATTCG
ACATCATTATTAATGGAGATATCGCGTTGAGAAATTTACAGTTACATAAAGGGGATAACTACGGATGCAA
ACTAAAAATTATTTCGAATGATTACAAGAAATTAAAGTTTAGATTCATTATACGCCCAGATTGGTCGGAA
ATCGACGAGGTCAAAGGATTAACCGTATTTGCAAACAACTATGCGGTGAAAGTTAATAAGGTAGATGACA
CGTTCTATTACGTAATATATGAGGCTGTAATACATCTGTATAACAAAAAAACAGAGATATTGATTTATTC
TGATGATGAGAACGAACTCTTTAAACACTATTACCCATACATCAGTCTAAATATGATTAGTAAAAAGTAT
AAAGTTAAAGA
